Addgene plasmid #111679: MAC_C_TR61B
Purpose: MAC-tagged gene expression
Depositing lab: Markku Varjosalo. Publication: An AP-MS- and BioID-compatible MAC-tag enables comprehensive mapping of protein interactions and subcellular localizations. Liu X, Salokas K, Tamene F, Jiu Y, Weldatsadik RG, Ohman T, Varjosalo M. Nat Commun. 2018 Mar 22;9(1):1188. doi: 10.1038/s41467-018-03523-2. PubMed 29568061.
Backbone
  Vector backbone: MAC-tag-C
  Backbone manufacturer: Markku Varjosalo, Addgene plasmid #108077
  Vector type: Mammalian Expression
Growth in bacteria
  Bacterial resistance: Ampicillin, 100 μg/mL
  Growth temperature: 37°C
  Growth strain: DH5alpha
  Copy number: High Copy
Gene/Insert
  Gene/Insert name: TR61B (alt name: TRMT61B)
  Species: H. sapiens (human)
  Entrez Gene: TRMT61B (a.k.a. FLJ20628, DKFZp564I2178)
  Cloning method: Gateway Cloning
Terms and licenses: Academic/Nonprofit Terms; Industry Terms: Not Available to Industry
Depositor comments: CCSB-DFCI hORFeome collection(11065_D02)
How to cite: MAC_C_TR61B was a gift from Markku Varjosalo (Addgene plasmid # 111679 ; http://n2t.net/addgene:111679 ; RRID:Addgene_111679)
