[The description below was written by a language model from this plasmid's Addgene catalogue record and the feature table of its GenBank file.]
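Description:
MAC_C_TR61B is a 7,755 bp mammalian expression plasmid built on the MAC-tag-C backbone. It carries the human TRMT61B (TR61B) open reading frame, which was transferred by Gateway cloning from an hORFeome collection clone. In E. coli it is maintained as a high-copy plasmid through a ColE1/pUC-type origin and selected with ampicillin via the bla gene.

Expression is driven by the CMV immediate early enhancer and promoter, followed by two tet operator sites. In cells that express the Tet repressor, transcription is therefore held off until tetracycline or doxycycline is added. The insert sits between attB1 and attB2 recombination sites, and the tag elements annotated downstream make up the C-terminal MAC-tag: two Strep-Tag II peptides, an HA epitope and the promiscuous biotin ligase BirA(R118G), also known as BirA* or BioID. A bovine growth hormone polyadenylation signal terminates the transcript.

Downstream lies an FRT site placed directly before a hygromycin resistance coding sequence with an SV40 poly(A) signal, and no promoter is annotated for this gene. This layout is typical of FLP-mediated integration systems, in which recombination into a genomic FRT landing site activates the marker and yields isogenic, hygromycin-selectable stable lines. The record itself does not name a host cell line.

The combined tag lets one construct serve two complementary approaches. Strep-Tactin affinity purification with mass spectrometry captures stable TRMT61B complexes, while BioID proximity biotinylation labels nearby and transient partners. The HA epitope allows detection and localisation of the fusion protein.
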