LOCUS       Exported 7755 bp ds-DNA circular SYN 12-MAY-2021
DEFINITION  MAC-tagged gene expression.
ACCESSION   .
VERSION     .
KEYWORDS    MAC_C_TR61B
SOURCE      synthetic DNA construct
  ORGANISM  synthetic DNA construct
REFERENCE   1 (bases 1 to 7755)
  AUTHORS   Liu X, Salokas K, Tamene F, Jiu Y, Weldatsadik RG, Ohman T,
            Varjosalo M
  TITLE     An AP-MS- and BioID-compatible MAC-tag enables comprehensive mapping
            of protein interactions and subcellular localizations.
  JOURNAL   Nat Commun. 2018 Mar 22;9(1):1188. doi: 10.1038/s41467-018-03523-2.
  PUBMED    29568061
REFERENCE   2 (bases 1 to 7755)
  AUTHORS   .
  TITLE     Direct Submission
  JOURNAL   Exported May 12, 2021 from SnapGene Server 1.1.58
            http://www.snapgene.com
FEATURES             Location/Qualifiers
     source          1..7755
                     /organism="synthetic DNA construct"
                     /mol_type="other DNA"
     enhancer        23..402
                     /label=CMV enhancer
                     /note="human cytomegalovirus immediate early enhancer"
     promoter        403..606
                     /label=CMV promoter
                     /note="human cytomegalovirus (CMV) immediate early
                     promoter"
     primer_bind     557..577
                     /label=CMV-F
                     /note="Human CMV immediate early promoter, forward primer"
     protein_bind    608..626
                     /gene="tetO"
                     /label=tet operator
                     /bound_moiety="tetracycline repressor TetR"
                     /note="bacterial operator O2 for the tetR and tetA genes"
     protein_bind    629..647
                     /gene="tetO"
                     /label=tet operator
                     /bound_moiety="tetracycline repressor TetR"
                     /note="bacterial operator O2 for the tetR and tetA genes"
     primer_bind     657..681
                     /label=LNCX
                     /note="Human CMV promoter, forward primer"
     protein_bind    824..848
                     /gene="mutant version of attB"
                     /label=attB1
                     /bound_moiety="BP Clonase(TM)"
                     /note="recombination site for the Gateway(R) BP reaction"
     protein_bind    complement(2280..2304)
                     /gene="mutant version of attB"
                     /label=attB2
                     /bound_moiety="BP Clonase(TM)"
                     /note="recombination site for the Gateway(R) BP reaction"
     CDS             2351..2374
                     /codon_start=1
                     /product="peptide that binds Strep-Tactin(R), an engineered
                     form of streptavidin"
                     /label=Strep-Tag II
                     /translation="WSHPQFEK"
     CDS             2411..2434
                     /codon_start=1
                     /product="peptide that binds Strep-Tactin(R), an engineered
                     form of streptavidin"
                     /label=Strep-Tag II
                     /translation="WSHPQFEK"
     CDS             2465..2491
                     /codon_start=1
                     /product="HA (human influenza hemagglutinin) epitope tag"
                     /label=HA
                     /translation="YPYDVPDYA"
     CDS             2492..3451
                     /codon_start=1
                     /product="promiscuous R118G mutant of the E. coli biotin
                     protein ligase (Cronan, 2005)"
                     /label=BirA(R118G)
                     /note="also known as BirA* or BioID"
                     /translation="KDNTVPLKLIALLANGEFHSGEQLGETLGMSRAAINKHIQTLRDW
                     GVDVFTVPGKGYSLPEPIQLLNAKQILGQLDGGSVAVLPVIDSTNQYLLDRIGELKSGD
                     ACIAEYQQAGRGGRGRKWFSPFGANLYLSMFWRLEQGPAAAIGLSLVIGIVMAEVLRKL
                     GADKVRVKWPNDLYLQDRKLAGILVELTGKTGDAAQIVIGAGINMAMRRVEESVVNQGW
                     ITLQEAGINLDRNTLAAMLIRELRAALELFEQEGLAPYLSRWEKLDNFINRPVKLIIGD
                     KEIFGISRGIDKQGALLLEQDGIIKPWMGGEISLRSAEK"
     primer_bind     complement(3495..3512)
                     /label=BGH-rev
                     /note="Bovine growth hormone terminator, reverse primer.
                     Also called BGH reverse"
     polyA_signal    3501..3725
                     /label=bGH poly(A) signal
                     /note="bovine growth hormone polyadenylation signal"
     primer_bind     complement(3858..3877)
                     /label=F1ori-R
                     /note="F1 origin, reverse primer"
     protein_bind    4009..4056
                     /label=FRT
                     /bound_moiety="FLP recombinase from the Saccharomyces
                     cerevisiae 2u plasmid"
                     /note="FLP-mediated recombination occurs in the 8-bp core
                     sequence TCTAGAAA (Turan and Bode, 2011)."
     CDS             4064..5086
                     /codon_start=1
                     /gene="aph(4)-Ia"
                     /product="aminoglycoside phosphotransferase from E. coli"
                     /label=HygR
                     /note="confers resistance to hygromycin"
                     /translation="KKPELTATSVEKFLIEKFDSVSDLMQLSEGEESRAFSFDVGGRGY
                     VLRVNSCADGFYKDRYVYRHFASAALPIPEVLDIGEFSESLTYCISRRAQGVTLQDLPE
                     TELPAVLQPVAEAMDAIAAADLSQTSGFGPFGPQGIGQYTTWRDFICAIADPHVYHWQT
                     VMDDTVSASVAQALDELMLWAEDCPEVRHLVHADFGSNNVLTDNGRITAVIDWSEAMFG
                     DSQYEVANIFFWRPWLACMEQQTRYFERRHPELAGSPRLRAYMLRIGLDQLYQSLVDGN
                     FDDAAWAQGRCDAIVRSGAGTVGRTQIARRSAAVWTDGCVEVLADSGNRRPSTRPRAKE
                     "
     polyA_signal    5216..5337
                     /label=SV40 poly(A) signal
                     /note="SV40 polyadenylation signal"
     primer_bind     complement(5253..5272)
                     /label=SV40pA-R
                     /note="SV40 polyA, reverse primer"
     primer_bind     5307..5326
                     /label=EBV-rev
                     /note="SV40 polyA terminator, reverse primer"
     primer_bind     complement(5386..5402)
                     /label=M13 rev
                     /note="common sequencing primer, one of multiple similar
                     variants"
     primer_bind     complement(5386..5402)
                     /label=M13 Reverse
                     /note="In lacZ gene. Also called M13-rev"
     primer_bind     complement(5399..5421)
                     /label=M13/pUC Reverse
                     /note="In lacZ gene"
     protein_bind    5410..5426
                     /label=lac operator
                     /bound_moiety="lac repressor encoded by lacI"
                     /note="The lac repressor binds to the lac operator to
                     inhibit transcription in E. coli. This inhibition can be
                     relieved by adding lactose or
                     isopropyl-beta-D-thiogalactopyranoside (IPTG)."
     promoter        complement(5434..5464)
                     /label=lac promoter
                     /note="promoter for the E. coli lac operon"
     protein_bind    5479..5500
                     /label=CAP binding site
                     /bound_moiety="E. coli catabolite activator protein"
                     /note="CAP binding activates transcription in the presence
                     of cAMP."
     primer_bind     complement(5617..5634)
                     /label=L4440
                     /note="L4440 vector, forward primer"
     rep_origin      complement(5788..6376)
                     /direction=LEFT
                     /label=ori
                     /note="high-copy-number ColE1/pMB1/pBR322/pUC origin of
                     replication"
     primer_bind     complement(5868..5887)
                     /label=pBR322ori-F
                     /note="pBR322 origin, forward primer"
     CDS             complement(6547..7407)
                     /codon_start=1
                     /gene="bla"
                     /product="beta-lactamase"
                     /label=AmpR
                     /note="confers resistance to ampicillin, carbenicillin, and
                     related antibiotics"
                     /translation="MSIQHFRVALIPFFAAFCLPVFAHPETLVKVKDAEDQLGARVGYI
                     ELDLNSGKILESFRPEERFPMMSTFKVLLCGAVLSRIDAGQEQLGRRIHYSQNDLVEYS
                     PVTEKHLTDGMTVRELCSAAITMSDNTAANLLLTTIGGPKELTAFLHNMGDHVTRLDRW
                     EPELNEAIPNDERDTTMPVAMATTLRKLLTGELLTLASRQQLIDWMEADKVAGPLLRSA
                     LPAGWFIADKSGAGERGSRGIIAALGPDGKPSRIVVIYTTGSQATMDERNRQIAEIGAS
                     LIKHW"
     primer_bind     7170..7189
                     /label=Amp-R
                     /note="Ampicillin resistance gene, reverse primer"
     promoter        complement(7408..7512)
                     /gene="bla"
                     /label=AmpR promoter
     primer_bind     complement(7587..7606)
                     /label=pRS-marker
                     /note="pRS vectors, use to sequence yeast selectable
                     marker"
ORIGIN
        1 gtacgggcca gatatacgcg ttgacattga ttattgacta gttattaata gtaatcaatt
       61 acggggtcat tagttcatag cccatatatg gagttccgcg ttacataact tacggtaaat
      121 ggcccgcctg gctgaccgcc caacgacccc cgcccattga cgtcaataat gacgtatgtt
      181 cccatagtaa cgccaatagg gactttccat tgacgtcaat gggtggagta tttacggtaa
      241 actgcccact tggcagtaca tcaagtgtat catatgccaa gtacgccccc tattgacgtc
      301 aatgacggta aatggcccgc ctggcattat gcccagtaca tgaccttatg ggactttcct
      361 acttggcagt acatctacgt attagtcatc gctattacca tggtgatgcg gttttggcag
      421 tacatcaatg ggcgtggata gcggtttgac tcacggggat ttccaagtct ccaccccatt
      481 gacgtcaatg ggagtttgtt ttggcaccaa aatcaacggg actttccaaa atgtcgtaac
      541 aactccgccc cattgacgca aatgggcggt aggcgtgtac ggtgggaggt ctatataagc
      601 agagctctcc ctatcagtga tagagatctc cctatcagtg atagagatcg tcgacgagct
      661 cgtttagtga accgtcagat cgcctggaga cgccatccac gctgttttga cctccataga
      721 agacaccggg accgatccag cctccggact ctagcgttta aacttaagct tggtaccgag
      781 ctcggatcca ctagtccagt gtggtggaat tctgcagata tcaacaagtt tgtacaaaaa
      841 agttggcnnn nnnnnnnnnn nnnnnnnnnn nnnnnnnnnn nnnnnnnnnn nnnnnnnnnn
      901 nnnnnnnnnn nnnnnnnnnn nnnnnnnnnn nnnnnnnnnn nnnnnnnnnn nnnnnnnnnn
      961 nnnnnnnnnn nnnnnnnnnn nnnnnnnnnn nnnnnnnnnn nnnnnnnnnn nnnnnnnnnn
     1021 nnnnnnnnnn nnnnnnnnnn nnnnnnnnnn nnnnnnnnnn nnnnnnnnnn nnnnnnnnnn
     1081 nnnnnnnnnn nnnnnnnnnn nnnnnnnnnn nnnnnnnnnn nnnnnnnnnn nnnnnnnnnn
     1141 nnnnnnnnnn nnnnnnnnnn nnnnnnnnnn nnnnnnnnnn nnnnnnnnnn nnnnnnnnnn
     1201 nnnnnnnnnn nnnnnnnnnn nnnnnnnnnn nnnnnnnnnn nnnnnnnnnn nnnnnnnnnn
     1261 nnnnnnnnnn nnnnnnnnnn nnnnnnnnnn nnnnnnnnnn nnnnnnnnnn nnnnnnnnnn
     1321 nnnnnnnnnn nnnnnnnnnn nnnnnnnnnn nnnnnnnnnn nnnnnnnnnn nnnnnnnnnn
     1381 nnnnnnnnnn nnnnnnnnnn nnnnnnnnnn nnnnnnnnnn nnnnnnnnnn nnnnnnnnnn
     1441 nnnnnnnnnn nnnnnnnnnn nnnnnnnnnn nnnnnnnnnn nnnnnnnnnn nnnnnnnnnn
     1501 nnnnnnnnnn nnnnnnnnnn nnnnnnnnnn nnnnnnnnnn nnnnnnnnnn nnnnnnnnnn
     1561 nnnnnnnnnn nnnnnnnnnn nnnnnnnnnn nnnnnnnnnn nnnnnnnnnn nnnnnnnnnn
     1621 nnnnnnnnnn nnnnnnnnnn nnnnnnnnnn nnnnnnnnnn nnnnnnnnnn nnnnnnnnnn
     1681 nnnnnnnnnn nnnnnnnnnn nnnnnnnnnn nnnnnnnnnn nnnnnnnnnn nnnnnnnnnn
     1741 nnnnnnnnnn nnnnnnnnnn nnnnnnnnnn nnnnnnnnnn nnnnnnnnnn nnnnnnnnnn
     1801 nnnnnnnnnn nnnnnnnnnn nnnnnnnnnn nnnnnnnnnn nnnnnnnnnn nnnnnnnnnn
     1861 nnnnnnnnnn nnnnnnnnnn nnnnnnnnnn nnnnnnnnnn nnnnnnnnnn nnnnnnnnnn
     1921 nnnnnnnnnn nnnnnnnnnn nnnnnnnnnn nnnnnnnnnn nnnnnnnnnn nnnnnnnnnn
     1981 nnnnnnnnnn nnnnnnnnnn nnnnnnnnnn nnnnnnnnnn nnnnnnnnnn nnnnnnnnnn
     2041 nnnnnnnnnn nnnnnnnnnn nnnnnnnnnn nnnnnnnnnn nnnnnnnnnn nnnnnnnnnn
     2101 nnnnnnnnnn nnnnnnnnnn nnnnnnnnnn nnnnnnnnnn nnnnnnnnnn nnnnnnnnnn
     2161 nnnnnnnnnn nnnnnnnnnn nnnnnnnnnn nnnnnnnnnn nnnnnnnnnn nnnnnnnnnn
     2221 nnnnnnnnnn nnnnnnnnnn nnnnnnnnnn nnnnnnnnnn nnnnnnnnnn nnnnnnnntg
     2281 cccaactttc ttgtacaaag tggttgatat caaggccgcc gacatcacca gcctgtacaa
     2341 gaaagtgggg tggagccatc cccagttcga gaagggcgga ggatctggcg gcggaagcgg
     2401 cggaggaagc tggtcccacc ctcagtttga gaaaggcacc gagctgggca gcaccatggc
     2461 cagctacccc tacgacgtgc ccgactacgc caaggacaac accgtgcccc tgaagctgat
     2521 cgccctgctg gccaacggcg agttccactc tggcgagcag ctgggcgaga cactgggcat
     2581 gagcagagcc gccatcaaca agcacatcca gaccctgcgg gactggggcg tggacgtgtt
     2641 cacagtgccc ggcaagggct acagcctgcc cgagcccatc cagctgctga acgccaagca
     2701 gatcctgggc cagctggatg gcggatctgt ggccgtgctg cccgtgatcg acagcaccaa
     2761 ccagtatctg ctcgaccgga tcggcgagct gaagtccggc gacgcctgta tcgccgagta
     2821 ccagcaggcc ggcagaggcg gcaggggcag aaagtggttc agccccttcg gcgccaacct
     2881 gtacctgagc atgttctgga gactggaaca gggcccagcc gccgctattg gcctgagcct
     2941 ggtcatcggc atcgtgatgg ccgaggtgct gcggaagctg ggcgccgaca aagtgcgcgt
     3001 gaagtggccc aacgacctgt atctgcagga ccggaagctg gccggcatcc tggtggaact
     3061 gaccggcaaa acaggcgacg ccgcccagat cgtgatcggc gctggcatca acatggccat
     3121 gcggcgggtg gaagagagcg tggtcaacca gggctggatc accctgcagg aagccggcat
     3181 caacctggac cggaacaccc tggccgccat gctgatcaga gagctgagag ccgccctgga
     3241 actgttcgag caggaaggcc tggcccccta cctgagcaga tgggagaagc tggacaactt
     3301 catcaaccgg cccgtgaaac tgatcatcgg cgacaaagag atcttcggca tcagccgggg
     3361 catcgacaag cagggggccc tgctcctgga acaggacggc atcatcaagc cctggatggg
     3421 cggcgagatc agcctgcgga gcgccgagaa gtgatgactc gagtctagag ggcccgttta
     3481 aacccgctga tcagcctcga ctgtgccttc tagttgccag ccatctgttg tttgcccctc
     3541 ccccgtgcct tccttgaccc tggaaggtgc cactcccact gtcctttcct aataaaatga
     3601 ggaaattgca tcgcattgtc tgagtaggtg tcattctatt ctggggggtg gggtggggca
     3661 ggacagcaag ggggaggatt gggaagacaa tagcaggcat gctggggatg cggtgggctc
     3721 tatggcttct gaggcggaaa gaaccagctg gggctctagg gggtatcccc nnnnnnnnnn
     3781 nnnnnnnnnn nnnnnnnnnn nnnnnnnnnn nnnnnnnnnn nnnnnnnnnn nnnnnnnnnn
     3841 nnnnnnnnnn nnnnnnnnnn nnnnnnnnnn nnnnnnnnnn nnnnnnnnnn nnnncnnnnn
     3901 nnnnnnnnnn nnnnnnnnnn nnnnnnnnnn nnnnnnnnnn nnnnnnnnnn nnnnnnnnnn
     3961 nnnnnnnnnn nnnnnnnnnn nnnnnnaggg tgatggttca cgtacctaga agttcctatt
     4021 ccgaagttcc tattctctag aaagtatagg aacttccttg gccaaaaagc ctgaactcac
     4081 cgcgacgtct gtcgagaagt ttctgatcga aaagttcgac agcgtctccg acctgatgca
     4141 gctctcggag ggcgaagaat ctcgtgcttt cagcttcgat gtaggagggc gtggatatgt
     4201 cctgcgggta aatagctgcg ccgatggttt ctacaaagat cgttatgttt atcggcactt
     4261 tgcatcggcc gcgctcccga ttccggaagt gcttgacatt ggggaattca gcgagagcct
     4321 gacctattgc atctcccgcc gtgcacaggg tgtcacgttg caagacctgc ctgaaaccga
     4381 actgcccgct gttctgcagc cggtcgcgga ggccatggat gcgatcgctg cggccgatct
     4441 tagccagacg agcgggttcg gcccattcgg accgcaagga atcggtcaat acactacatg
     4501 gcgtgatttc atatgcgcga ttgctgatcc ccatgtgtat cactggcaaa ctgtgatgga
     4561 cgacaccgtc agtgcgtccg tcgcgcaggc tctcgatgag ctgatgcttt gggccgagga
     4621 ctgccccgaa gtccggcacc tcgtgcacgc ggatttcggc tccaacaatg tcctgacgga
     4681 caatggccgc ataacagcgg tcattgactg gagcgaggcg atgttcgggg attcccaata
     4741 cgaggtcgcc aacatcttct tctggaggcc gtggttggct tgtatggagc agcagacgcg
     4801 ctacttcgag cggaggcatc cggagcttgc aggatcgccg cggctccggg cgtatatgct
     4861 ccgcattggt cttgaccaac tctatcagag cttggttgac ggcaatttcg atgatgcagc
     4921 ttgggcgcag ggtcgatgcg acgcaatcgt ccgatccgga gccgggactg tcgggcgtac
     4981 acaaatcgcc cgcagaagcg cggccgtctg gaccgatggc tgtgtagaag tactcgccga
     5041 tagtggaaac cgacgcccca gcactcgtcc gagggcaaag gaatagcacg tactacgaga
     5101 tttcgattcc accgccgcct tctatgaaag gttgggcttc ggaatcgttt tccgggacgc
     5161 cggctggatg atcctccagc gcggggatct catgctggag ttcttcgccc accccaactt
     5221 gtttattgca gcttataatg gttacaaata aagcaatagc atcacaaatt tcacaaataa
     5281 agcatttttt tcactgcatt ctagttgtgg tttgtccaaa ctcatcaatg tatcttatca
     5341 tgtctgtata ccgtcgacct ctagctagag cttggcgtaa tcatggtcat agctgtttcc
     5401 tgtgtgaaat tgttatccgc tcacaattcc acacaacata cgagccggaa gcataaagtg
     5461 taaagcctgg ggtgcctaat gagtgagcta actcacatta attgcgttgc gctcactgcc
     5521 cgctttccag tcgggaaacc tgtcgtgcca gctgcattaa tgaatcggcc aacgcgcggg
     5581 gagaggcggt ttgcgtattg ggcgctcttc cgcttcctcg ctcactgact cgctgcgctc
     5641 ggtcgttcgg ctgcggcgag cggtatcagc tcactcaaag gcggtaatac ggttatccac
     5701 agaatcaggg gataacgcag gaaagaacat gtgagcaaaa ggccagcaaa aggccaggaa
     5761 ccgtaaaaag gccgcgttgc tggcgttttt ccataggctc cgcccccctg acgagcatca
     5821 caaaaatcga cgctcaagtc agaggtggcg aaacccgaca ggactataaa gataccaggc
     5881 gtttccccct ggaagctccc tcgtgcgctc tcctgttccg accctgccgc ttaccggata
     5941 cctgtccgcc tttctccctt cgggaagcgt ggcgctttct catagctcac gctgtaggta
     6001 tctcagttcg gtgtaggtcg ttcgctccaa gctgggctgt gtgcacgaac cccccgttca
     6061 gcccgaccgc tgcgccttat ccggtaacta tcgtcttgag tccaacccgg taagacacga
     6121 cttatcgcca ctggcagcag ccactggtaa caggattagc agagcgaggt atgtaggcgg
     6181 tgctacagag ttcttgaagt ggtggcctaa ctacggctac actagaagaa cagtatttgg
     6241 tatctgcgct ctgctgaagc cagttacctt cggaaaaaga gttggtagct cttgatccgg
     6301 caaacaaacc accgctggta gcggtggttt ttttgtttgc aagcagcaga ttacgcgcag
     6361 aaaaaaagga tctcaagaag atcctttgat cttttctacg gggtctgacg ctcagtggaa
     6421 cgaaaactca cgttaaggga ttttggtcat gagattatca aaaaggatct tcacctagat
     6481 ccttttaaat taaaaatgaa gttttaaatc aatctaaagt atatatgagt aaacttggtc
     6541 tgacagttac caatgcttaa tcagtgaggc acctatctca gcgatctgtc tatttcgttc
     6601 atccatagtt gcctgactcc ccgtcgtgta gataactacg atacgggagg gcttaccatc
     6661 tggccccagt gctgcaatga taccgcgaga cccacgctca ccggctccag atttatcagc
     6721 aataaaccag ccagccggaa gggccgagcg cagaagtggt cctgcaactt tatccgcctc
     6781 catccagtct attaattgtt gccgggaagc tagagtaagt agttcgccag ttaatagttt
     6841 gcgcaacgtt gttgccattg ctacaggcat cgtggtgtca cgctcgtcgt ttggtatggc
     6901 ttcattcagc tccggttccc aacgatcaag gcgagttaca tgatccccca tgttgtgcaa
     6961 aaaagcggtt agctccttcg gtcctccgat cgttgtcaga agtaagttgg ccgcagtgtt
     7021 atcactcatg gttatggcag cactgcataa ttctcttact gtcatgccat ccgtaagatg
     7081 cttttctgtg actggtgagt actcaaccaa gtcattctga gaatagtgta tgcggcgacc
     7141 gagttgctct tgcccggcgt caatacggga taataccgcg ccacatagca gaactttaaa
     7201 agtgctcatc attggaaaac gttcttcggg gcgaaaactc tcaaggatct taccgctgtt
     7261 gagatccagt tcgatgtaac ccactcgtgc acccaactga tcttcagcat cttttacttt
     7321 caccagcgtt tctgggtgag caaaaacagg aaggcaaaat gccgcaaaaa agggaataag
     7381 ggcgacacgg aaatgttgaa tactcatact cttccttttt caatattatt gaagcattta
     7441 tcagggttat tgtctcatga gcggatacat atttgaatgt atttagaaaa ataaacaaat
     7501 aggggttccg cgcacatttc cccgaaaagt gccacctgac gtcgacggat cgggagatct
     7561 cccgatcccc tatggtgcac tctcagtaca atctgctctg atgccgcata gttaagccag
     7621 tatctgctcc ctgcttgtgt gttggaggtc gctgagtagt gcgcgagcaa aatttaagct
     7681 acaacaaggc aaggcttgac cgacaattgc atgaagaatc tgcttagggt taggcgtttt
     7741 gcgctgcttc gcgat
//
